Addgene plasmid #77826: MAP3K1 gRNA (BRDN0001148175)
Purpose: 3rd generation lentiviral gRNA plasmid targeting human MAP3K1
Depositing lab: John Doench & David Root. Depositing organization: Broad Institute. Publication: Optimized sgRNA design to maximize activity and minimize off-target effects of CRISPR-Cas9. Doench JG, Fusi N, Sullender M, Hegde M, Vaimberg EW, Donovan KF, Smith I, Tothova Z, Wilen C, Orchard R, Virgin HW, Listgarten J, Root DE. Nat Biotechnol. 2016 Jan 18. doi: 10.1038/nbt.3437. PubMed 26780180.
Backbone
  Vector backbone: lentiGuide-Puro
  Backbone manufacturer: Zhang Lab (Addgene plasmid # 52963)
  Vector type: Mammalian Expression, Lentiviral, CRISPR
  Selectable markers: Puromycin
Growth in bacteria
  Bacterial resistance: Ampicillin, 100 μg/mL
  Growth temperature: 37°C
  Growth strain: DH5alpha
  Copy number: High Copy
Gene/Insert
  Gene/Insert name: MAP3K1 (alt names: MAP3K1; NM_005921.1)
  gRNA/shRNA sequence: GGAGAGCACTGGAAATTCTG
  Species: H. sapiens (human)
  Entrez Gene: MAP3K1 (a.k.a. MAPKKK1, MEKK, MEKK 1, MEKK1, SRXY6)
  Promoter: hU6
  Cloning method: Unknown
  Sequencing primers: 5′ U6-F; 3′ pS2-R
Terms and licenses: Academic/Nonprofit Terms; Industry Terms: Not Available to Industry
Depositor comments: The gRNA was designed to target the following Genbank reference sequence(s): NM_005921.1. Note that this plasmid does NOT contain Cas9. It should be used in conjunction with lentiCas9-Blast (Addgene #52962) or otherwise with cell lines already expressing Cas9. Browse the full kinome gRNA library at http://www.addgene.org/pooled-library/broadgpp-human-kinome/ or visit http://www.broadinstitute.org/rnai/public/ for detailed protocols and information.
How to cite: MAP3K1 gRNA (BRDN0001148175) was a gift from John Doench & David Root (Addgene plasmid # 77826 ; http://n2t.net/addgene:77826 ; RRID:Addgene_77826)
