[The description below was written by a language model from this plasmid's Addgene catalogue record and pLannotate feature annotations shown in this document.]
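Description:
MAP3K1 gRNA (BRDN0001148175) is a third-generation lentiviral single-guide RNA plasmid built on the lentiGuide-Puro backbone and designed to target human MAP3K1 (also known as MEKK1), with the guide designed against the reference transcript NM_005921.1. In bacteria it is maintained as a high-copy plasmid through a ColE1/pUC-type origin and selected with ampicillin via the β-lactamase gene. The backbone also carries an f1 origin, an SV40 origin and poly(A) signal, and remnants of lac and phage promoter sequences that have no role in the payload.

The lentiviral transfer cassette begins with an RSV promoter fused to a truncated HIV-1 5' LTR, which drives Tat-independent production of the viral genomic RNA in packaging cells. This is followed by the Ψ packaging signal with a partial gag sequence and the Rev response element for nuclear export. Within the proviral region, a human U6 RNA polymerase III promoter transcribes the MAP3K1-specific spacer joined to the Streptococcus pyogenes Cas9 guide scaffold. A central polypurine tract lies just downstream. A second unit uses the EF-1α core promoter with its intron A to express puromycin N-acetyltransferase, allowing selection of transduced mammalian cells. It is followed by a WPRE to enhance transcript expression and a self-inactivating ΔU3 3' LTR.

The plasmid does not encode Cas9, so it must be paired with a separate Cas9 vector such as lentiCas9-Blast or used in cells already expressing Cas9. It belongs to a human kinome gRNA collection and is suited to knocking out MAP3K1 in individual or pooled loss-of-function experiments.
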