Features (pLannotate 1.2.2; 29 found; start..end, strand, type, name):
     14..80      +  CDS            small t antigen (fragment): SV40 (simian virus 40) small t antigen
    106..317     +  promoter       EF-1α core promoter: core promoter for human elongation factor EF-1α
    318..1256    +  intron         EF-1α intron A: intron upstream of the start codon of human EF-1α
   1278..1877    +  CDS            PuroR (fragment): puromycin N-acetyltransferase; pac from Streptomyces; confers resistance to puromycin
   1893..2481    +  misc_feature   WPRE: woodchuck hepatitis virus posttranscriptional regulatory element
   2532..2551    +  misc_feature   cPPT/CTS (fragment): central polypurine tract and central termination sequence of HIV-1
   2553..2786    +  LTR            3' LTR (ΔU3): self-inactivating 3' long terminal repeat (LTR) from HIV-1
   2864..2985    +  polyA_signal   SV40 poly(A) signal: SV40 polyadenylation signal
   3025..3160    +  rep_origin     SV40 ori: SV40 origin of replication
   3181..3199    -  promoter       T7 promoter: promoter for bacteriophage T7 RNA polymerase
   3207..3362    +  CDS            lacZα (fragment): LacZα fragment of β-galactosidase; lacZ fragment
   3367..3795    +  rep_origin     f1 ori (sequence partly withheld): f1 bacteriophage origin of replication; arrow indicates direction of (+) strand synthesis
   3848..3952    +  promoter       AmpR promoter: bla
   3953..4813    +  CDS            AmpR: β-lactamase; bla; confers resistance to ampicillin, carbenicillin, and related antibiotics
   4984..5572    +  rep_origin     ori: high-copy-number ColE1/pMB1/pBR322/pUC origin of replication
   5755..5847    +  CDS            lacI (fragment): lac repressor; lacI; The lac repressor binds to the lac operator to inhibit transcription in E. coli. This inhibition can be relieved by adding lactose or isopropyl-β-D-thiogalactopyranoside (IPTG).
   5860..5881    +  protein_bind   CAP binding site: CAP binding activates transcription in the presence of cAMP. E. coli catabolite activator protein
   5896..5926    +  promoter       lac promoter: promoter for the E. coli lac operon
   5934..5950    +  protein_bind   lac operator: The lac repressor binds to the lac operator to inhibit transcription in E. coli. This inhibition can be relieved by adding lactose or isopropyl-β-D-thiogalactopyranoside (IPTG). lac repressor encoded by lacI
   5995..6013    +  promoter       T3 promoter: promoter for bacteriophage T3 RNA polymerase
   6041..6267    +  promoter       RSV promoter: Rous sarcoma virus enhancer/promoter
   6268..6448    +  LTR            5' LTR (truncated): truncated 5' long terminal repeat (LTR) from HIV-1
   6495..6620    +  misc_feature   HIV-1 Ψ: packaging signal of human immunodeficiency virus type 1
   6604..6967    +  CDS            HIV-1 gag (fragment): gag protein from human immunodeficiency virus 1; gag
   7113..7346    +  misc_feature   RRE: The Rev response element (RRE) of HIV-1 allows for Rev-dependent mRNA export from the nucleus to the cytoplasm.
   7723..7749    +  CDS            Rev (fragment): human immunodeficiency virus 1 (HIV-1) Rev protein; rev; enhances nuclear export of unspliced and incompletely spliced viral mRNAs
   7753..7993    +  promoter       U6 promoter: RNA polymerase III promoter for human U6 snRNA
   8023..8098    +  misc_RNA       gRNA scaffold: guide RNA scaffold for the Streptococcus pyogenes CRISPR/Cas9 system
   8154..8271    +  misc_feature   cPPT/CTS: central polypurine tract and central termination sequence of HIV-1
>Addgene plasmid #77826 | MAP3K1 gRNA (BRDN0001148175) | addgene full sequence | sequence record 188484 | Addgene Assembled Sequence
CCCGGGTGCAAAGATGGATAAAGTTTTAAACAGAGAGGAATCTTTGCAGCTAATGGACCTTCTAGGTCTT
GAAAGGAGTGGGAATTGGCTCCGGTGCCCGTCAGTGGGCAGAGCGCACATCGCCCACAGTCCCCGAGAAG
TTGGGGGGAGGGGTCGGCAATTGATCCGGTGCCTAGAGAAGGTGGCGCGGGGTAAACTGGGAAAGTGATG
TCGTGTACTGGCTCCGCCTTTTTCCCGAGGGTGGGGGAGAACCGTATATAAGTGCAGTAGTCGCCGTGAA
CGTTCTTTTTCGCAACGGGTTTGCCGCCAGAACACAGGTAAGTGCCGTGTGTGGTTCCCGCGGGCCTGGC
CTCTTTACGGGTTATGGCCCTTGCGTGCCTTGAATTACTTCCACCTGGCTGCAGTACGTGATTCTTGATC
CCGAGCTTCGGGTTGGAAGTGGGTGGGAGAGTTCGAGGCCTTGCGCTTAAGGAGCCCCTTCGCCTCGTGC
TTGAGTTGAGGCCTGGCCTGGGCGCTGGGGCCGCCGCGTGCGAATCTGGTGGCACCTTCGCGCCTGTCTC
GCTGCTTTCGATAAGTCTCTAGCCATTTAAAATTTTTGATGACCTGCTGCGACGCTTTTTTTCTGGCAAG
ATAGTCTTGTAAATGCGGGCCAAGATCTGCACACTGGTATTTCGGTTTTTGGGGCCGCGGGCGGCGACGG
GGCCCGTGCGTCCCAGCGCACATGTTCGGCGAGGCGGGGCCTGCGAGCGCGGCCACCGAGAATCGGACGG
GGGTAGTCTCAAGCTGGCCGGCCTGCTCTGGTGCCTGGCCTCGCGCCGCCGTGTATCGCCCCGCCCTGGG
CGGCAAGGCTGGCCCGGTCGGCACCAGTTGCGTGAGCGGAAAGATGGCCGCTTCCCGGCCCTGCTGCAGG
GAGCTCAAAATGGAGGACGCGGCGCTCGGGAGAGCGGGCGGGTGAGTCACCCACACAAAGGAAAAGGGCC
TTTCCGTCCTCAGCCGTCGCTTCATGTGACTCCACGGAGTACCGGGCGCCGTCCAGGCACCTCGATTAGT
TCTCGAGCTTTTGGAGTACGTCGTCTTTAGGTTGGGGGGAGGGGTTTTATGCGATGGAGTTTCCCCACAC
TGAGTGGGTGGAGACTGAAGTTAGGCCAGCTTGGCACTTGATGTAATTCTCCTTGGAATTTGCCCTTTTT
GAGTTTGGATCTTGGTTCATTCTCAAGCCTCAGACAGTGGTTCAAAGTTTTTTTCTTCCATTTCAGGTGT
CGTGACGTACGGCCACCATGACCGAGTACAAGCCCACGGTGCGCCTCGCCACCCGCGACGACGTCCCCAG
GGCCGTACGCACCCTCGCCGCCGCGTTCGCCGACTACCCCGCCACGCGCCACACCGTCGATCCGGACCGC
CACATCGAGCGGGTCACCGAGCTGCAAGAACTCTTCCTCACGCGCGTCGGGCTCGACATCGGCAAGGTGT
GGGTCGCGGACGACGGCGCCGCCGTGGCGGTCTGGACCACGCCGGAGAGCGTCGAAGCGGGGGCGGTGTT
CGCCGAGATCGGCCCGCGCATGGCCGAGTTGAGCGGTTCCCGGCTGGCCGCGCAGCAACAGATGGAAGGC
CTCCTGGCGCCGCACCGGCCCAAGGAGCCCGCGTGGTTCCTGGCCACCGTCGGAGTCTCGCCCGACCACC
AGGGCAAGGGTCTGGGCAGCGCCGTCGTGCTCCCCGGAGTGGAGGCGGCCGAGCGCGCCGGGGTGCCCGC
CTTCCTGGAGACCTCCGCGCCCCGCAACCTCCCCTTCTACGAGCGGCTCGGCTTCACCGTCACCGCCGAC
GTCGAGGTGCCCGAAGGACCGCGCACCTGGTGCATGACCCGCAAGCCCGGTGCCTGAACGCGTTAAGTCG
ACAATCAACCTCTGGATTACAAAATTTGTGAAAGATTGACTGGTATTCTTAACTATGTTGCTCCTTTTAC
GCTATGTGGATACGCTGCTTTAATGCCTTTGTATCATGCTATTGCTTCCCGTATGGCTTTCATTTTCTCC
TCCTTGTATAAATCCTGGTTGCTGTCTCTTTATGAGGAGTTGTGGCCCGTTGTCAGGCAACGTGGCGTGG
TGTGCACTGTGTTTGCTGACGCAACCCCCACTGGTTGGGGCATTGCCACCACCTGTCAGCTCCTTTCCGG
GACTTTCGCTTTCCCCCTCCCTATTGCCACGGCGGAACTCATCGCCGCCTGCCTTGCCCGCTGCTGGACA
GGGGCTCGGCTGTTGGGCACTGACAATTCCGTGGTGTTGTCGGGGAAATCATCGTCCTTTCCTTGGCTGC
TCGCCTGTGTTGCCACCTGGATTCTGCGCGGGACGTCCTTCTGCTACGTCCCTTCGGCCCTCAATCCAGC
GGACCTTCCTTCCCGCGGCCTGCTGCCGGCTCTGCGGCCTCTTCCGCGTCTTCGCCTTCGCCCTCAGACG
AGTCGGATCTCCCTTTGGGCCGCCTCCCCGCGTCGACTTTAAGACCAATGACTTACAAGGCAGCTGTAGA
TCTTAGCCACTTTTTAAAAGAAAAGGGGGGACTGGAAGGGCTAATTCACTCCCAACGAAGACAAGATCTG
CTTTTTGCTTGTACTGGGTCTCTCTGGTTAGACCAGATCTGAGCCTGGGAGCTCTCTGGCTAACTAGGGA
ACCCACTGCTTAAGCCTCAATAAAGCTTGCCTTGAGTGCTTCAAGTAGTGTGTGCCCGTCTGTTGTGTGA
CTCTGGTAACTAGAGATCCCTCAGACCCTTTTAGTCAGTGTGGAAAATCTCTAGCAGTACGTATAGTAGT
TCATGTCATCTTATTATTCAGTATTTATAACTTGCAAAGAAATGAATATCAGAGAGTGAGAGGAACTTGT
TTATTGCAGCTTATAATGGTTACAAATAAAGCAATAGCATCACAAATTTCACAAATAAAGCATTTTTTTC
ACTGCATTCTAGTTGTGGTTTGTCCAAACTCATCAATGTATCTTATCATGTCTGGCTCTAGCTATCCCGC
CCCTAACTCCGCCCATCCCGCCCCTAACTCCGCCCAGTTCCGCCCATTCTCCGCCCCATGGCTGACTAAT
TTTTTTTATTTATGCAGAGGCCGAGGCCGCCTCGGCCTCTGAGCTATTCCAGAAGTAGTGAGGAGGCTTT
TTTGGAGGCCTAGGGACGTACCCAATTCGCCCTATAGTGAGTCGTATTACGCGCGCTCACTGGCCGTCGT
TTTACAACGTCGTGACTGGGAAAACCCTGGCGTTACCCAACTTAATCGCCTTGCAGCACATCCCCCTTTC
GCCAGCTGGCGTAATAGCGAAGAGGCCCGCACCGATCGCCCTTCCCAACAGTTGCGCAGCCTGAATGGCG
AATGGG
[124 nt withheld, positions 3367-3490]
C
[91 nt withheld, positions 3492-3582]
A
[49 nt withheld, positions 3584-3632]
CCTTTGACGTTGGAGTCCACGTTCTTT
[37 nt withheld, positions 3660-3696]
ACCCTATCTCGGTCTATTCTTTTGATTTATAAGGGATTTTGCCGATTTCGGCCTATTGGTTAAAAAATGA
GCTGATTTAACAAAAATTTAACGCGAATTTTAACAAAATATTAACGCTTACAATTTAGGTGGCACTTTTC
GGGGAAATGTGCGCGGAACCCCTATTTGTTTATTTTTCTAAATACATTCAAATATGTATCCGCTCATGAG
ACAATAACCCTGATAAATGCTTCAATAATATTGAAAAAGGAAGAGTATGAGTATTCAACATTTCCGTGTC
GCCCTTATTCCCTTTTTTGCGGCATTTTGCCTTCCTGTTTTTGCTCACCCAGAAACGCTGGTGAAAGTAA
AAGATGCTGAAGATCAGTTGGGTGCACGAGTGGGTTACATCGAACTGGATCTCAACAGCGGTAAGATCCT
TGAGAGTTTTCGCCCCGAAGAACGTTTTCCAATGATGAGCACTTTTAAAGTTCTGCTATGTGGCGCGGTA
TTATCCCGTATTGACGCCGGGCAAGAGCAACTCGGTCGCCGCATACACTATTCTCAGAATGACTTGGTTG
AGTACTCACCAGTCACAGAAAAGCATCTTACGGATGGCATGACAGTAAGAGAATTATGCAGTGCTGCCAT
AACCATGAGTGATAACACTGCGGCCAACTTACTTCTGACAACGATCGGAGGACCGAAGGAGCTAACCGCT
TTTTTGCACAACATGGGGGATCATGTAACTCGCCTTGATCGTTGGGAACCGGAGCTGAATGAAGCCATAC
CAAACGACGAGCGTGACACCACGATGCCTGTAGCAATGGCAACAACGTTGCGCAAACTATTAACTGGCGA
ACTACTTACTCTAGCTTCCCGGCAACAATTAATAGACTGGATGGAGGCGGATAAAGTTGCAGGACCACTT
CTGCGCTCGGCCCTTCCGGCTGGCTGGTTTATTGCTGATAAATCTGGAGCCGGTGAGCGTGGGTCTCGCG
GTATCATTGCAGCACTGGGGCCAGATGGTAAGCCCTCCCGTATCGTAGTTATCTACACGACGGGGAGTCA
GGCAACTATGGATGAACGAAATAGACAGATCGCTGAGATAGGTGCCTCACTGATTAAGCATTGGTAACTG
TCAGACCAAGTTTACTCATATATACTTTAGATTGATTTAAAACTTCATTTTTAATTTAAAAGGATCTAGG
TGAAGATCCTTTTTGATAATCTCATGACCAAAATCCCTTAACGTGAGTTTTCGTTCCACTGAGCGTCAGA
CCCCGTAGAAAAGATCAAAGGATCTTCTTGAGATCCTTTTTTTCTGCGCGTAATCTGCTGCTTGCAAACA
AAAAAACCACCGCTACCAGCGGTGGTTTGTTTGCCGGATCAAGAGCTACCAACTCTTTTTCCGAAGGTAA
CTGGCTTCAGCAGAGCGCAGATACCAAATACTGTTCTTCTAGTGTAGCCGTAGTTAGGCCACCACTTCAA
GAACTCTGTAGCACCGCCTACATACCTCGCTCTGCTAATCCTGTTACCAGTGGCTGCTGCCAGTGGCGAT
AAGTCGTGTCTTACCGGGTTGGACTCAAGACGATAGTTACCGGATAAGGCGCAGCGGTCGGGCTGAACGG
GGGGTTCGTGCACACAGCCCAGCTTGGAGCGAACGACCTACACCGAACTGAGATACCTACAGCGTGAGCT
ATGAGAAAGCGCCACGCTTCCCGAAGGGAGAAAGGCGGACAGGTATCCGGTAAGCGGCAGGGTCGGAACA
GGAGAGCGCACGAGGGAGCTTCCAGGGGGAAACGCCTGGTATCTTTATAGTCCTGTCGGGTTTCGCCACC
TCTGACTTGAGCGTCGATTTTTGTGATGCTCGTCAGGGGGGCGGAGCCTATGGAAAAACGCCAGCAACGC
GGCCTTTTTACGGTTCCTGGCCTTTTGCTGGCCTTTTGCTCACATGTTCTTTCCTGCGTTATCCCCTGAT
TCTGTGGATAACCGTATTACCGCCTTTGAGTGAGCTGATACCGCTCGCCGCAGCCGAACGACCGAGCGCA
GCGAGTCAGTGAGCGAGGAAGCGGAAGAGCGCCCAATACGCAAACCGCCTCTCCCCGCGCGTTGGCCGAT
TCATTAATGCAGCTGGCACGACAGGTTTCCCGACTGGAAAGCGGGCAGTGAGCGCAACGCAATTAATGTG
AGTTAGCTCACTCATTAGGCACCCCAGGCTTTACACTTTATGCTTCCGGCTCGTATGTTGTGTGGAATTG
TGAGCGGATAACAATTTCACACAGGAAACAGCTATGACCATGATTACGCCAAGCGCGCAATTAACCCTCA
CTAAAGGGAACAAAAGCTGGAGCTGCAAGCTTAATGTAGTCTTATGCAATACTCTTGTAGTCTTGCAACA
TGGTAACGATGAGTTAGCAACATGCCTTACAAGGAGAGAAAAAGCACCGTGCATGCCGATTGGTGGAAGT
AAGGTGGTACGATCGTGCCTTATTAGGAAGGCAACAGACGGGTCTGACATGGATTGGACGAACCACTGAA
TTGCCGCATTGCAGAGATATTGTATTTAAGTGCCTAGCTCGATACATAAACGGGTCTCTCTGGTTAGACC
AGATCTGAGCCTGGGAGCTCTCTGGCTAACTAGGGAACCCACTGCTTAAGCCTCAATAAAGCTTGCCTTG
AGTGCTTCAAGTAGTGTGTGCCCGTCTGTTGTGTGACTCTGGTAACTAGAGATCCCTCAGACCCTTTTAG
TCAGTGTGGAAAATCTCTAGCAGTGGCGCCCGAACAGGGACTTGAAAGCGAAAGGGAAACCAGAGGAGCT
CTCTCGACGCAGGACTCGGCTTGCTGAAGCGCGCACGGCAAGAGGCGAGGGGCGGCGACTGGTGAGTACG
CCAAAAATTTTGACTAGCGGAGGCTAGAAGGAGAGAGATGGGTGCGAGAGCGTCAGTATTAAGCGGGGGA
GAATTAGATCGCGATGGGAAAAAATTCGGTTAAGGCCAGGGGGAAAGAAAAAATATAAATTAAAACATAT
AGTATGGGCAAGCAGGGAGCTAGAACGATTCGCAGTTAATCCTGGCCTGTTAGAAACATCAGAAGGCTGT
AGACAAATACTGGGACAGCTACAACCATCCCTTCAGACAGGATCAGAAGAACTTAGATCATTATATAATA
CAGTAGCAACCCTCTATTGTGTGCATCAAAGGATAGAGATAAAAGACACCAAGGAAGCTTTAGACAAGAT
AGAGGAAGAGCAAAACAAAAGTAAGACCACCGCACAGCAAGCGGCCGCTGATCTTCAGACCTGGAGGAGG
AGATATGAGGGACAATTGGAGAAGTGAATTATATAAATATAAAGTAGTAAAAATTGAACCATTAGGAGTA
GCACCCACCAAGGCAAAGAGAAGAGTGGTGCAGAGAGAAAAAAGAGCAGTGGGAATAGGAGCTTTGTTCC
TTGGGTTCTTGGGAGCAGCAGGAAGCACTATGGGCGCAGCGTCAATGACGCTGACGGTACAGGCCAGACA
ATTATTGTCTGGTATAGTGCAGCAGCAGAACAATTTGCTGAGGGCTATTGAGGCGCAACAGCATCTGTTG
CAACTCACAGTCTGGGGCATCAAGCAGCTCCAGGCAAGAATCCTGGCTGTGGAAAGATACCTAAAGGATC
AACAGCTCCTGGGGATTTGGGGTTGCTCTGGAAAACTCATTTGCACCACTGCTGTGCCTTGGAATGCTAG
TTGGAGTAATAAATCTCTGGAACAGATTTGGAATCACACGACCTGGATGGAGTGGGACAGAGAAATTAAC
AATTACACAAGCTTAATACACTCCTTAATTGAAGAATCGCAAAACCAGCAAGAAAAGAATGAACAAGAAT
TATTGGAATTAGATAAATGGGCAAGTTTGTGGAATTGGTTTAACATAACAAATTGGCTGTGGTATATAAA
ATTATTCATAATGATAGTAGGAGGCTTGGTAGGTTTAAGAATAGTTTTTGCTGTACTTTCTATAGTGAAT
AGAGTTAGGCAGGGATATTCACCATTATCGTTTCAGACCCACCTCCCAACCCCGAGGGGACCCAGAGAGG
GCCTATTTCCCATGATTCCTTCATATTTGCATATACGATACAAGGCTGTTAGAGAGATAATTAGAATTAA
TTTGACTGTAAACACAAAGATATTAGTACAAAATACGTGACGTAGAAAGTAATAATTTCTTGGGTAGTTT
GCAGTTTTAAAATTATGTTTTAAAATGGACTATCATATGCTTACCGTAACTTGAAAGTATTTCGATTTCT
TGGCTTTATATATCTTGTGGAAAGGACGAAACACCGGGAGAGCACTGGAAATTCTGGTTTTAGAGCTAGA
AATAGCAAGTTAAAATAAGGCTAGTCCGTTATCAACTTGAAAAAGTGGCACCGAGTCGGTGCTTTTTTAA
GCTTGGCGTAACTAGATCTTGAGACAAATGGCAGTATTCATCCACAATTTTAAAAGAAAAGGGGGGATTG
GGGGGTACAGTGCAGGGGAAAGAATAGTAGACATAATAGCAACAGACATACAAACTAAAGAATTACAAAA
ACAAATTACAAAAATTCAAAATTTTCGGGTTTATTACAGGGACAGCAGAGATCCACTTTGGCGCCGGCTC
GAGGGGG
