>Addgene plasmid #77826 | MAP3K1 gRNA (BRDN0001148175) | depositor partial sequence | sequence record 145286 | Target Sequence
GGAGAGCACTGGAAATTCTG
