>Addgene plasmid #77826 | MAP3K1 gRNA (BRDN0001148175) | addgene partial sequence | sequence record 188483 | hU6-F
AGAAAGTAATAATTTCTTGGGTAGTTTGCAGTTTTAAAATTATGTTTTAAAATGGACTATCATATGCTTA
CCGTAACTTGAAAGTATTTCGATTTCTTGGCTTTATATATCTTGTGGAAAGGACGAAACACCGGGAGAGC
ACTGGAAATTCTGGTTTTAGAGCTAGAAATAGCAAGTTAAAATAAGGCTAGTCCGTTATCAACTTGAAAA
AGTGGCACCGAGTCGGTGCTTTTTTAAGCTTGGCGTAACTAGATCTTGAGACAAATGGCAGTATTCATCC
ACAATTTTAAAAGAAAAGGGGGGATTGGGGGGTACAGTGCAGGGGAAAGAATAGTAGACATAATAGCAAC
AGACATACAAACTAAAGAATTACAAAAACAAATTACAAAAATTCAAAATTTTCGGGTTTATTACAGGGAC
AGCAGAGATCCACTTTGGCGCCGGCTCGAGGGGGCCCGGGTGCAAAGATGGATAAAGTTTTAAACAGAGA
GGAATCTTTGCAGCTAATGGACCTTCTAGGTCTTGAAAGGAGTGGGAATTGGCTCCGGTGCCCGTCAGTG
GGCAGAGCGC
